Addgene plasmid #23255: GFP-RelA
Depositing lab: Warner Greene. Depositing organization: J. David Gladstone Institutes. Publication: Duration of nuclear NF-kappaB action regulated by reversible acetylation. Chen Lf , Fischle W, Verdin E, Greene WC. Science. 2001 Aug 31. 293(5535):1653-7. 10.1126/science.1062374 PubMed 11533489.
Backbone
  Vector backbone: pEGFP-C1
  Backbone manufacturer: Clontech
  Backbone size w/o insert (bp): 4700
  Vector type: Mammalian Expression
  Selectable markers: Neomycin (select with G418)
Growth in bacteria
  Bacterial resistance: Kanamycin, 50 μg/mL
  Growth temperature: 37°C
  Growth strain: DH5alpha
  Copy number: Low Copy
Gene/Insert
  Gene/Insert name: p65 (alt name: GFP-p65)
  Species: H. sapiens (human)
  Insert size (bp): 1600
  Entrez Gene: RELA (a.k.a. AIF3BL3, CMCU, NFKB3, p65)
  Tag / fusion protein: EGFP (N terminal on insert)
  Cloning method: Restriction Enzyme; 5′ cloning site BamHI (not destroyed); 3′ cloning site XbaI (not destroyed)
  Sequencing primers: 5′ EGFP-C; 3′ SV40pA-R
Terms and licenses: Academic/Nonprofit Terms; Industry Terms: Not Available to Industry
How to cite: GFP-RelA was a gift from Warner Greene (Addgene plasmid # 23255 ; http://n2t.net/addgene:23255 ; RRID:Addgene_23255)
