[The description below was written by a language model from this plasmid's Addgene catalogue record and pLannotate feature annotations shown in this document.]
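Description:
GFP-RelA is a mammalian expression plasmid built on the Clontech pEGFP-C1 backbone that produces human RelA (p65), the transactivating subunit of the NF-κB transcription factor family, fused at its N-terminus to EGFP. The roughly 1.6 kb p65 coding sequence was inserted between the BamHI and XbaI sites of the multiple cloning site downstream of EGFP. The fusion is transcribed from the human cytomegalovirus immediate early enhancer and promoter and terminated by the SV40 polyadenylation signal. In the annotated 6,378 nt sequence, the insert appears as two pieces: an N-terminal region matched by homology to a Rel family protein, which presumably reflects the conserved Rel homology domain of p65 rather than a different gene, and the C-terminal RelA transcriptional activation domain. Short fragment hits to SV40 large T antigen, ble, bGH poly(A) and an RSF origin are most likely backbone remnants or automated annotation matches rather than functional parts.

Propagation in E. coli relies on a ColE1/pUC-type origin, although the catalogue entry lists the plasmid as low copy. An f1 origin is also present. A single Tn5 aminoglycoside phosphotransferase gene serves as a dual selection marker. A bacterial bla-type promoter drives it for kanamycin resistance, and the SV40 early promoter with an HSV TK polyadenylation signal drives it for G418 selection of transfected mammalian cells. The construct allows p65 to be followed by fluorescence in live or fixed cells, for example its distribution between cytoplasm and nucleus. It was deposited with a study on how reversible acetylation regulates the duration of nuclear NF-κB action.
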