Features (pLannotate 1.2.2; 17 found; start..end, strand, type, name):
      1..47      +  rep_origin     RSF ori (fragment): Plasmids containing the RSF 1030 origin of replication can be propagated in E. coli cells that contain additional plasmids with compatible origins.
    115..418     +  enhancer       CMV enhancer: human cytomegalovirus immediate early enhancer
    419..622     +  promoter       CMV promoter: human cytomegalovirus (CMV) immediate early promoter
    667..1383    +  CDS            EGFP: EGFP is a basic (constitutively fluorescent) green fluorescent protein published in 1996, derived from Aequorea victoria. It is reported to be a rapidly-maturing weak dimer with moderate acid sensitivity.
   1384..1449    +  misc_feature   MCS: multiple cloning site
   1501..2388    +  CDS            Rel (fragment): REL_MOUSE - Experimental evidence at protein level: Swiss-Prot protein existence level 1. Proto-oncogene that may play a role in differentiation and lymphopoiesis. NF-kappa-B is a pleiotropic transcription factor which is present in almost all cell types and is involved in many biological processes such as inflammation, immunity, differentiation, cell growth, tumorigenesis and apoptosis. NF-kappa-B is a homo- or heterodimeric complex formed by the Rel-like domain-containing proteins RELA/p65, RELB, NFKB1/p105, NFKB1/p50, REL and NFKB2/p52. The dimers bind at kappa-B sites in the DNA of their t
   2728..3099    +  CDS            RelA (p65) AD: transcriptional activation domain of human RelA, also known as p65 (O'Shea and Perkins, 2008)
   3113..3197    +  CDS            large T antigen (fragment): large T antigen from SV40 (simian virus 40)
   3220..3341    +  polyA_signal   SV40 poly(A) signal: SV40 polyadenylation signal
   3375..3803    -  rep_origin     f1 ori (sequence partly withheld): f1 bacteriophage origin of replication; arrow indicates direction of (+) strand synthesis
   3830..3934    +  promoter       AmpR promoter: bla
   3936..4293    +  promoter       SV40 promoter: SV40 enhancer and early promoter
   4328..5122    +  CDS            NeoR/KanR: aminoglycoside phosphotransferase from Tn5; aph(3')-II (or nptII); confers resistance to neomycin, kanamycin, and G418 (Geneticin®)
   5143..5295    +  CDS            ble (fragment): BLE_KLEPN - Experimental evidence at protein level: Swiss-Prot protein existence level 1. Binding protein with a strong affinity to the bleomycin family of antibiotics. Binds to CL990; an antimitotic-antibiotic compound. From Klebsiella pneumoniae.
   5354..5401    +  polyA_signal   HSV TK poly(A) signal: herpes simplex virus thymidine kinase polyadenylation signal (Cole and Stacy, 1985)
   5492..5508    -  polyA_signal   bGH poly(A) signal (fragment): bovine growth hormone polyadenylation signal
   5730..6318    +  rep_origin     ori: high-copy-number ColE1/pMB1/pBR322/pUC origin of replication
>Addgene plasmid #23255 | GFP-RelA | addgene full sequence | sequence record 212103 | Addgene NGS Result
TTCTTTCCTGCGTTATCCCCTGATTCTGTGGATAACCGTATTACCGCCATGCATTAGTTATTAATAGTAA
TCAATTACGGGGTCATTAGTTCATAGCCCATATATGGAGTTCCGCGTTACATAACTTACGGTAAATGGCC
CGCCTGGCTGACCGCCCAACGACCCCCGCCCATTGACGTCAATAATGACGTATGTTCCCATAGTAACGCC
AATAGGGACTTTCCATTGACGTCAATGGGTGGAGTATTTACGGTAAACTGCCCACTTGGCAGTACATCAA
GTGTATCATATGCCAAGTACGCCCCCTATTGACGTCAATGACGGTAAATGGCCCGCCTGGCATTATGCCC
AGTACATGACCTTATGGGACTTTCCTACTTGGCAGTACATCTACGTATTAGTCATCGCTATTACCATGGT
GATGCGGTTTTGGCAGTACATCAATGGGCGTGGATAGCGGTTTGACTCACGGGGATTTCCAAGTCTCCAC
CCCATTGACGTCAATGGGAGTTTGTTTTGGCACCAAAATCAACGGGACTTTCCAAAATGTCGTAACAACT
CCGCCCCATTGACGCAAATGGGCGGTAGGCGTGTACGGTGGGAGGTCTATATAAGCAGAGCTGGTTTAGT
GAACCGTCAGATCCGCTAGCGCTACCGGTCGCCACCATGGTGAGCAAGGGCGAGGAGCTGTTCACCGGGG
TGGTGCCCATCCTGGTCGAGCTGGACGGCGACGTAAACGGCCACAAGTTCAGCGTGTCCGGCGAGGGCGA
GGGCGATGCCACCTACGGCAAGCTGACCCTGAAGTTCATCTGCACCACCGGCAAGCTGCCCGTGCCCTGG
CCCACCCTCGTGACCACCCTGACCTACGGCGTGCAGTGCTTCAGCCGCTACCCCGACCACATGAAGCAGC
ACGACTTCTTCAAGTCCGCCATGCCCGAAGGCTACGTCCAGGAGCGCACCATCTTCTTCAAGGACGACGG
CAACTACAAGACCCGCGCCGAGGTGAAGTTCGAGGGCGACACCCTGGTGAACCGCATCGAGCTGAAGGGC
ATCGACTTCAAGGAGGACGGCAACATCCTGGGGCACAAGCTGGAGTACAACTACAACAGCCACAACGTCT
ATATCATGGCCGACAAGCAGAAGAACGGCATCAAGGTGAACTTCAAGATCCGCCACAACATCGAGGACGG
CAGCGTGCAGCTCGCCGACCACTACCAGCAGAACACCCCCATCGGCGACGGCCCCGTGCTGCTGCCCGAC
AACCACTACCTGAGCACCCAGTCCGCCCTGAGCAAAGACCCCAACGAGAAGCGCGATCACATGGTCCTGC
TGGAGTTCGTGACCGCCGCCGGGATCACTCTCGGCATGGACGAGCTGTACAAGTCCGGACTCAGATCTCG
AGCTCAAGCTTCGAATTCTGCAGTCGACGGTACCGCGGGCCCGGGATCCGACGAACTGTTCCCCCTCATC
TTCCCGGCAGAGCCAGCCCAGGCCTCTGGCCCCTATGTGGAGATCATTGAGCAGCCCAAGCAGCGGGGCA
TGCGCTTCCGCTACAAGTGCGAGGGGCGCTCCGCGGGCAGCATCCCAGGCGAGAGGAGCACAGATACCAC
CAAGACCCACCCCACCATCAAGATCAATGGCTACACAGGACCAGGGACAGTGCGCATCTCCCTGGTCACC
AAGGACCCTCCTCACCGGCCTCACCCCCACGAGCTTGTAGGAAAGGACTGCCGGGATGGCTTCTATGAGG
CTGAGCTCTGCCCGGACCGCTGCATCCACAGTTTCCAGAACCTGGGAATCCAGTGTGTGAAGAAGCGGGA
CCTGGAGCAGGCTATCAGTCAGCGCATCCAGACCAACAACAACCCCTTCCAAGTTCCTATAGAAGAGCAG
CGTGGGGACTACGACCTGAATGCTGTGCGGCTCTGCTTCCAGGTGACAGTGCGGGACCCATCAGGCAGGC
CCCTCCGCCTGCCGCCTGTCCTTTCTCATCCCATCTTTGACAATCGTGCCCCCAACACTGCCGAGCTCAA
GATCTGCCGAGTGAACCGAAACTCTGGCAGCTGCCTCGGTGGGGATGAGATCTTCCTACTGTGTGACAAG
GTGCAGAAAGAGGACATTGAGGTGTATTTCACGGGACCAGGCTGGGAGGCCCGAGGCTCCTTTTCGCAAG
CTGATGTGCACCGACAAGTGGCCATTGTGTTCCGGACCCCTCCCTACGCAGACCCCAGCCTGCAGGCTCC
TGTGCGTGTCTCCATGCAGCTGCGGCGGCCTTCCGACCGGGAGCTCAGTGAGCCCATGGAATTCCAGTAC
CTGCCAGATACAGACGATCGTCACCGGATTGAGGAGAAACGTAAAAGGACATATGAGACCTTCAAGAGCA
TCATGAAGAAGAGTCCTTTCAGCGGACCCACCGACCCCCGGCCTCCACCTCGACGCATTGCTGTGCCTTC
CCGCAGCTCAGCTTCTGTCCCCAAGCCAGCACCCCAGCCCTATCCCTTTACGTCATCCCTGAGCACCATC
AACTATGATGAGTTTCCCACCATGGTGTTTCCTTCTGGGCAGATCAGCCAGGCCTCGGCCTTGGCCCCGG
CCCCTCCCCAAGTCCTGCCCCAGGCTCCAGCCCCTGCCCCTGCTCCAGCCATGGTATCAGCTCTGGCCCA
GGCCCCAGCCCCTGTCCCAGTCCTAGCCCCAGGCCCTCCTCAGGCTGTGGCCCCACCTGCCCCCAAGCCC
ACCCAGGCTGGGGAAGGAACGCTGTCAGAGGCCCTGCTGCAGCTGCAGTTTGATGATGAAGACCTGGGGG
CCTTGCTTGGCAACAGCACAGACCCAGCTGTGTTCACAGACCTGGCATCCGTCGACAACTCCGAGTTTCA
GCAGCTGCTGAACCAGGGCATACCTGTGGCCCCCCACACAACTGAGCCCATGCTGATGGAGTACCCTGAG
GCTATAACTCGCCTAGTGACAGGGGCCCAGAGGCCCCCCGACCCAGCTCCTGCTCCACTGGGGGCCCCGG
GGCTCCCCAATGGCCTCCTTTCAGGAGATGAAGACTTCTCCTCCATTGCGGACATGGACTTCTCAGCCCT
GCTGAGTCAGATCAGCTCCTAATCTAGATAACTGATCATAATCAGCCATACCACATTTGTAGAGGTTTTA
CTTGCTTTAAAAAACCTCCCACACCTCCCCCTGAACCTGAAACATAAAATGAATGCAATTGTTGTTGTTA
ACTTGTTTATTGCAGCTTATAATGGTTACAAATAAAGCAATAGCATCACAAATTTCACAAATAAAGCATT
TTTTTCACTGCATTCTAGTTGTGGTTTGTCCAAACTCATCAATGTATCTTAACGCGTAAATTGTAAGCGT
TAATATTTTGTTAAAATTCGCGTTAAATTTTTGTTAAATCAGCTCATTTTTTAACCAATAGGCCGAAATC
GGCAAAATCCCTTATAAATCAAAAGAATAGACCGAGATAGGGT
[37 nt withheld, positions 3474-3510]
AAAGAACGTGGACTCCAACGTCAAAGG
[49 nt withheld, positions 3538-3586]
T
[91 nt withheld, positions 3588-3678]
G
[124 nt withheld, positions 3680-3803]
CAGGTGGCACTTTTCGGGGAAATGTGCGCGGAACCCCTATTTGTTTATTTTTCTAAATACATTCAAATAT
GTATCCGCTCATGAGACAATAACCCTGATAAATGCTTCAATAATATTGAAAAAGGAAGAGTCCTGAGGCG
GAAAGAACCAGCTGTGGAATGTGTGTCAGTTAGGGTGTGGAAAGTCCCCAGGCTCCCCAGCAGGCAGAAG
TATGCAAAGCATGCATCTCAATTAGTCAGCAACCAGGTGTGGAAAGTCCCCAGGCTCCCCAGCAGGCAGA
AGTATGCAAAGCATGCATCTCAATTAGTCAGCAACCATAGTCCCGCCCCTAACTCCGCCCATCCCGCCCC
TAACTCCGCCCAGTTCCGCCCATTCTCCGCCCCATGGCTGACTAATTTTTTTTATTTATGCAGAGGCCGA
GGCCGCCTCGGCCTCTGAGCTATTCCAGAAGTAGTGAGGAGGCTTTTTTGGAGGCCTAGGCTTTTGCAAA
GATCGATCAAGAGACAGGATGAGGATCGTTTCGCATGATTGAACAAGATGGATTGCACGCAGGTTCTCCG
GCCGCTTGGGTGGAGAGGCTATTCGGCTATGACTGGGCACAACAGACAATCGGCTGCTCTGATGCCGCCG
TGTTCCGGCTGTCAGCGCAGGGGCGCCCGGTTCTTTTTGTCAAGACCGACCTGTCCGGTGCCCTGAATGA
ACTGCAAGACGAGGCAGCGCGGCTATCGTGGCTGGCCACGACGGGCGTTCCTTGCGCAGCTGTGCTCGAC
GTTGTCACTGAAGCGGGAAGGGACTGGCTGCTATTGGGCGAAGTGCCGGGGCAGGATCTCCTGTCATCTC
ACCTTGCTCCTGCCGAGAAAGTATCCATCATGGCTGATGCAATGCGGCGGCTGCATACGCTTGATCCGGC
TACCTGCCCATTCGACCACCAAGCGAAACATCGCATCGAGCGAGCACGTACTCGGATGGAAGCCGGTCTT
GTCGATCAGGATGATCTGGACGAAGAGCATCAGGGGCTCGCGCCAGCCGAACTGTTCGCCAGGCTCAAGG
CGAGCATGCCCGACGGCGAGGATCTCGTCGTGACCCATGGCGATGCCTGCTTGCCGAATATCATGGTGGA
AAATGGCCGCTTTTCTGGATTCATCGACTGTGGCCGGCTGGGTGTGGCGGACCGCTATCAGGACATAGCG
TTGGCTACCCGTGATATTGCTGAAGAGCTTGGCGGCGAATGGGCTGACCGCTTCCTCGTGCTTTACGGTA
TCGCCGCTCCCGATTCGCAGCGCATCGCCTTCTATCGCCTTCTTGACGAGTTCTTCTGAGCGGGACTCTG
GGGTTCGAAATGACCGACCAAGCGACGCCCAACCTGCCATCACGAGATTTCGATTCCACCGCCGCCTTCT
ATGAAAGGTTGGGCTTCGGAATCGTTTTCCGGGACGCCGGCTGGATGATCCTCCAGCGCGGGGATCTCAT
GCTGGAGTTCTTCGCCCACCCTAGGGGGAGGCTAACTGAAACACGGAAGGAGACAATACCGGAAGGAACC
CGCGCTATGACGGCAATAAAAAGACAGAATAAAACGCACGGTGTTGGGTCGTTTGTTCATAAACGCGGGG
TTCGGTCCCAGGGCTGGCACTCTGTCGATACCCCACCGAGACCCCATTGGGGCCAATACGCCCGCGTTTC
TTCCTTTTCCCCACCCCACCCCCCAAGTTCGGGTGAAGGCCCAGGGCTCGCAGCCAACGTCGGGGCGGCA
GGCCCTGCCATAGCCTCAGGTTACTCATATATACTTTAGATTGATTTAAAACTTCATTTTTAATTTAAAA
GGATCTAGGTGAAGATCCTTTTTGATAATCTCATGACCAAAATCCCTTAACGTGAGTTTTCGTTCCACTG
AGCGTCAGACCCCGTAGAAAAGATCAAAGGATCTTCTTGAGATCCTTTTTTTCTGCGCGTAATCTGCTGC
TTGCAAACAAAAAAACCACCGCTACCAGCGGTGGTTTGTTTGCCGGATCAAGAGCTACCAACTCTTTTTC
CGAAGGTAACTGGCTTCAGCAGAGCGCAGATACCAAATACTGTTCTTCTAGTGTAGCCGTAGTTAGGCCA
CCACTTCAAGAACTCTGTAGCACCGCCTACATACCTCGCTCTGCTAATCCTGTTACCAGTGGCTGCTGCC
AGTGGCGATAAGTCGTGTCTTACCGGGTTGGACTCAAGACGATAGTTACCGGATAAGGCGCAGCGGTCGG
GCTGAACGGGGGGTTCGTGCACACAGCCCAGCTTGGAGCGAACGACCTACACCGAACTGAGATACCTACA
GCGTGAGCTATGAGAAAGCGCCACGCTTCCCGAAGGGAGAAAGGCGGACAGGTATCCGGTAAGCGGCAGG
GTCGGAACAGGAGAGCGCACGAGGGAGCTTCCAGGGGGAAACGCCTGGTATCTTTATAGTCCTGTCGGGT
TTCGCCACCTCTGACTTGAGCGTCGATTTTTGTGATGCTCGTCAGGGGGGCGGAGCCTATGGAAAAACGC
CAGCAACGCGGCCTTTTTACGGTTCCTGGCCTTTTGCTGGCCTTTTGCTCACATG
