>Addgene plasmid #23255 | GFP-RelA | addgene partial sequence | sequence record 130686 | EGFP-C 5'-CATGGTCCTGCTGGAGTTCGTG-3'
AGTCCGGACTCAGATCTCGAGCTCAAGCTTCGAATTCTGCAGTCGACGGTACCGCGGGCCCGGGATCCGA
CGAACTGTTCCCCCTCATCTTCCCGGCAGAGCCAGCCCAGGCCTCTGGCCCCTATGTGGAGATCATTGAG
CAGCCCAAGCAGCGGGGCATGCGCTTCCGCTACAAGTGCGAGGGGCGCTCCGCGGGCAGCATCCCAGGCG
AGAGGAGCACAGATACCACCAAGACCCACCCCACCATCAAGATCAATGGCTACACAGGACCAGGGACAGT
GCGCATCTCCCTGGTCACCAAGGACCCTCCTCACCGGCCTCACCCCCACGAGCTTGTAGGAAAGGACTGC
CGGGATGGCTTCTATGAGGCTGAGCTCTGCCCGGACCGCTGCATCCACAGTTTCCAGAACCTGGGAATCC
AGTGTGTGAAGAAGCGGGACCTGGAGCAGGCTATCAGTCAGCGCATCCAGACCAACAACAACCCCTTCCA
AGTTCCTATAGAAGAGCAGCGTGGGGACTACGACCTGAATGCTGTGCGGCTCTGCTTCCAGGTGACAGTG
CGGGACCCATCAGGCAGGCCCCTCCGCCTGCCGCCTGTCCTTTCTCATCCCATCTTTGACAATCGTGCCC
CCAACACTGCCGAGCTCAAGATCTGCCGAGTGAACCGAAACTCTGGCAGCTGCCTCGGTGGGGATGAGAT
CTTCCTACTGTGTGACAAGGTGCAGAAAGAGGACATTGAGGTGTATTTCACGGGACCAGGCTGGGAGGCC
CGAGGCTCCTTTTCGCAAGCTGATGTGCACCGACAAGTGGCCATTGTGTTCCGGACCCCTCCCTACGCAG
ACCCCAGCCTGCAGGCTCCTGTGCGTGTCTCCATGCAGCTGCGGCGGCCTTCCGACCGGGAGCTCAGTGA
GCCCATGGAATTCCAGTACCTGCCAGATACAGACGATCGTCACCGGATTGA
