>Addgene plasmid #23255 | GFP-RelA | addgene partial sequence | sequence record 130688 | SV40pA-R 5'-GAAATTTGTGATGCTATTGC-3'
ACAACAACAATTGCATTCATTTTATGTTTCAGGTTCAGGGGGAGGTGTGGGAGGTTTTTTAAAGCAAGTA
AAACCTCTACAAATGTGGTATGGCTGATTATGATCAGTTATCTAGATTAGGAGCTGATCTGACTCAGCAG
GGCTGAGAAGTCCATGTCCGCAATGGAGGAGAAGTCTTCATCTCCTGAAAGGAGGCCATTGGGGAGCCCC
GGGGCCCCCAGTGGAGCAGGAGCTGGGTCGGGGGGCCTCTGGGCCCCTGTCACTAGGCGAGTTATAGCCT
CAGGGTACTCCATCAGCATGGGCTCAGTTGTGTGGGGGGCCACAGGTATGCCCTGGTTCAGCAGCTGCTG
AAACTCGGAGTTGTCGACGGATGCCAGGTCTGTGAACACAGCTGGGTCTGTGCTGTTGCCAAGCAAGGCC
CCCAGGTCTTCATCATCAAACTGCAGCTGCAGCAGGGCCTCTGACAGCGTTCCTTCCCCAGCCTGGGTGG
GCTTGGGGGCAGGTGGGGCCACAGCCTGAGGAGGGCCTGGGGCTAGGACTGGGACAGGGGCTGGGGCCTG
GGCCAGAGCTGATACCATGGCTGGAGCAGGGGCAGGGGCTGGAGCCTGGGGCAGGACTTGGGGAGGGGCC
GGGGCCAAGGCCGAGGCCTGGCTGATCTGCCCAGAAGGAAACACCATGGTGGGAAACTCATCATAGTTGA
TGGTGCTCAGGGATGACGTAAAGGGATAGGGCTGGGGTGCTGGCTTGGGGACAGAAGCTGAGCTGCGGGA
AGGCACAGCAATGCGTCGAGGTGGAGGCCGGGGGTCGGTGGGTCCGCTGAAAGGACTCTTCTTCATGATG
CTCTTGAAGGTCTCATATGT
